Addgene plasmid #233574: AiP15380 - pAAV-AiE2118m_3xC1-minBG-iCre(R297T)-BGHpA
Purpose: AiE2118m_3xC1 is an enhancer sequence, designed to drive AAV-mediated transgene expression in specific populations of brain cells
Depositing lab: Jonathan Ting. Depositing organization: Allen Institute. Publication: A suite of enhancer AAVs and transgenic mouse lines for genetic access to cortical cell types. Ben-Simon Y, Hooper M, Narayan S, Daigle TL, Dwivedi D, Way SW, Oster A, Stafford DA, Mich JK, Taormina MJ, Martinez RA, Opitz-Araya X, Roth JR, Alexander JR, Allen S, Amster A, Arbuckle J, Ayala A, Baker PM, Bakken TE, Barcelli T, Barta S, Bendrick J, Bertagnolli D, Bielstein C, Bishwakarma P, Bowlus J, Boyer G, Brouner K, Casian B, Casper T, Chakka AB, Chakrabarty R, Chance RK, Chavan S, Clark M, Colbert K, Collman F, Daniel S, Departee M, DiValentin P, Donadio N, Dotson N, Egdorf T, Fliss T, Gabitto M, Garcia J, Gary A, Gasperini M, Gloe J, Goldy J, Gore BB, Graybuck L, Greisman N, Haeseleer F, Halterman C, Haradon Z, Hastings SD, Helback O, Ho W, Hockemeyer D, Huang C, Huff S, Hunker A, Johansen N, Jones D, Juneau Z, Kalmbach B, Kannan M, Khem S, Kussick E, Kutsal R, Larsen R, Lee C, Lee AY, Leibly M, Lenz GH, Li S, Liang E, Lusk N, Madigan Z, Malloy J, Malone J, McCue R, Melchor J, Mollenkopf T, Moosman S, Morin E, Newman D, Ng L, Ngo K, Omstead V, Otto S, Oyama A, Pena N, Pham T, Phillips E, Pom CA, Potekhina L, Ransford S, Ray PL, Rette D, Reynoldson C, Rimorin C, Rocha D, Ruiz A, Sanchez REA, Sawyer L, Sedeno-Cortes A, Sevigny JP, Shapovalova N, Shepard N, Shulga L, Sigler AR, Siverts L, Soliman S, Somasundaram S, Staats B, Stewart K, Szelenyi E, Tieu M, Trader C, Tran A, van Velthoven CTJ, Walker M, Wang Y, Weed N, Wirthlin M, Wood T, Wynalda B, Yao Z, Zhou T, Ariza J, Dee N, Reding M, Ronellenfitch K, Mufti S, Sunkin SM, Smith KA, Esposito L, Waters J, Thyagarajan B, Yao S, Lein ES, Zeng H, Levi BP, Ngai J, Ting JT, Tasic B. Cell. 2025 May 16:S0092-8674(25)00513-6. doi: 10.1016/j.cell.2025.05.002. PubMed 40403729.
Backbone
  Vector backbone: rAAV
  Vector type: AAV
Growth in bacteria
  Bacterial resistance: Ampicillin, 100 μg/mL
  Growth temperature: 30°C
  Growth strain: NEB Stable
  Copy number: Unknown
Gene/Insert
  Gene/Insert name: SYFP2
Terms and licenses: Academic/Nonprofit Terms; Industry Terms: Not Available to Industry
How to cite: AiP15380 - pAAV-AiE2118m_3xC1-minBG-iCre(R297T)-BGHpA was a gift from Jonathan Ting (Addgene plasmid # 233574 ; http://n2t.net/addgene:233574 ; RRID:Addgene_233574)
