[The description below was written by a language model from this plasmid's Addgene catalogue record and pLannotate feature annotations shown in this document.]
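Description:
AiP15380 - pAAV-AiE2118m_3xC1-minBG-iCre(R297T)-BGHpA is a 5,532-nt recombinant AAV transfer plasmid built for enhancer-driven expression of Cre recombinase in defined brain cell populations. The expression cassette sits between AAV2 inverted terminal repeats, which direct replication and packaging of the intervening DNA into AAV particles. One ITR is annotated intact downstream of the cassette, while the upstream one is detected only as short fragments. The bacterial portion carries a high-copy ColE1/pUC-type origin, an ampicillin resistance gene (β-lactamase) with its own promoter, an f1 phage origin, and remnants of pBR322 bom and rop sequences. The record specifies a recombination-deficient stable strain, which is typical for repeat-containing AAV plasmids.

As the name indicates, the regulatory region comprises AiE2118m_3xC1, which by its name is a three-copy concatenated core of the AiE2118m enhancer, placed ahead of a minimal beta-globin promoter (minBG). A minimal promoter of this kind is expected to have little activity alone, so that cell-type specificity comes from the enhancer. These elements are not annotated in the feature table, but they presumably occupy the unannotated stretch upstream of the coding sequence. The annotated payload is a Cre open reading frame, named iCre(R297T), meaning a codon-improved Cre carrying an R297T substitution. It is followed by a bovine growth hormone polyadenylation signal. The catalogue's insert field lists SYFP2, but no fluorescent protein is annotated, and both the name and the feature table point to Cre, so that field appears to be inconsistent with the sequence.

The construct belongs to a suite of enhancer AAVs for genetic access to cortical cell types. Delivering Cre from such a vector would allow recombination of loxP-flanked reporter or effector alleles in the targeted cells. The record does not state which populations this enhancer labels.
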