Features (pLannotate 1.2.2; 12 found; start..end, strand, type, name):
     12..39      +  repeat_region  AAV2 ITR (fragment): inverted terminal repeat of adeno-associated virus serotype 2 inverted
     68..95      +  repeat_region  AAV2 ITR (fragment): inverted terminal repeat of adeno-associated virus serotype 2 inverted
   1501..2526    +  CDS            cre: RECR_BPP1 - Experimental evidence at protein level: Swiss-Prot protein existence level 1. Catalyzes site-specific recombination between two 34-base- pair LOXP sites. Its role is to maintain the phage genome as a monomeric unit-copy plasmid in the lysogenic state. From Escherichia phage P1 (Bacteriophage P1).
   2566..2677    +  polyA_signal   bGH poly(A) signal: bovine growth hormone polyadenylation signal
   2795..2935    +  repeat_region  AAV2 ITR: inverted terminal repeat of adeno-associated virus serotype 2 inverted
   2940..2991    -  misc_feature   bom (fragment): basis of mobility region from pBR322
   3010..3465    +  rep_origin     f1 ori (sequence partly withheld): f1 bacteriophage origin of replication; arrow indicates direction of (+) strand synthesis
   3466..3515    -  misc_feature   bom (fragment): basis of mobility region from pBR322
   3617..3652    -  CDS            rop (fragment): Rop protein, which maintains plasmids at low copy number; rop
   3747..3851    +  promoter       AmpR promoter: bla
   3852..4712    +  CDS            AmpR: β-lactamase; bla; confers resistance to ampicillin, carbenicillin, and related antibiotics
   4883..5471    +  rep_origin     ori: high-copy-number ColE1/pMB1/pBR322/pUC origin of replication
>Addgene plasmid #233574 | AiP15380 - pAAV-AiE2118m_3xC1-minBG-iCre(R297T)-BGHpA | addgene full sequence | sequence record 462826 | Addgene NGS Result
CCTGCAGGCAGCTGCGCGCTCGCTCGCTCACTGAGGCCGCCCGGGCGTCGGGCGACCTTTGGTCGCCCGG
CCTCAGTGAGCGAGCGAGCGCGCAGAGAGGGAGTGGCCAACTCCATCACTAGGGGTTCCTGCGGCCGCAC
GCGTCACTTGCAGGTTTCTTCTTCCAGTCCCAGCCCTCTGGCCCACACCCCACTGCTGACCACAGGAGCC
TCTCACAGTGCTCACTCAGGGCTTCAAAACTCTCTCCCTGGCAGCTTCTTTCTATTCTGAAGTCTCCCAG
TCCAGCACAAATTAGTCCCCTCTCCTGGACTCCTACTGCGCCGCCTTGGTACATCACAGAGCACTGGCTG
AGAAAATCGCCCTTTAGTCCCCGCAAATCACTCTCTTACCTGCTCCACTGACTAGGCCTGTGCCATTATT
TATTAGGGAATGAGCGCTAGCTGTTGAGGGTCAATTATTCCATTGACCAGGCATTACAATAATTCCTGGT
AATTAAAAGAGGTACTTATGTGAATCTGGATGCGTATTGAAAGAAACATTAGTCCTTTTGTCAGCTTGCA
CTTGCAGGTTTCTTCTTCCAGTCCCAGCCCTCTGGCCCACACCCCACTGCTGACCACAGGAGCCTCTCAC
AGTGCTCACTCAGGGCTTCAAAACTCTCTCCCTGGCAGCTTCTTTCTATTCTGAAGTCTCCCAGTCCAGC
ACAAATTAGTCCCCTCTCCTGGACTCCTACTGCGCCGCCTTGGTACATCACAGAGCACTGGCTGAGAAAA
TCGCCCTTTAGTCCCCGCAAATCACTCTCTTACCTGCTCCACTGACTAGGCCTGTGCCATTATTTATTAG
GGAATGAGCGCTAGCTGTTGAGGGTCAATTATTCCATTGACCAGGCATTACAATAATTCCTGGTAATTAA
AAGAGGTACTTATGTGAATCTGGATGCGTATTGAAAGAAACATTAGTCCTTTTGTCAGCTTGCACTTGCA
GGTTTCTTCTTCCAGTCCCAGCCCTCTGGCCCACACCCCACTGCTGACCACAGGAGCCTCTCACAGTGCT
CACTCAGGGCTTCAAAACTCTCTCCCTGGCAGCTTCTTTCTATTCTGAAGTCTCCCAGTCCAGCACAAAT
TAGTCCCCTCTCCTGGACTCCTACTGCGCCGCCTTGGTACATCACAGAGCACTGGCTGAGAAAATCGCCC
TTTAGTCCCCGCAAATCACTCTCTTACCTGCTCCACTGACTAGGCCTGTGCCATTATTTATTAGGGAATG
AGCGCTAGCTGTTGAGGGTCAATTATTCCATTGACCAGGCATTACAATAATTCCTGGTAATTAAAAGAGG
TACTTATGTGAATCTGGATGCGTATTGAAAGAAACATTAGTCCTTTTGTCAGCTTGGAGCTCGGGCTGGG
CATAAAAGTCAGGGCAGAGCCATCTATTGCTTACATTTGCTTCTGGGATCCAGATCTTTCGAAGCTAGCC
ACCATGGTGCCCAAGAAGAAGAGGAAAGTCTCCAACCTGCTGACTGTGCACCAAAACCTGCCTGCCCTCC
CTGTGGATGCCACCTCTGATGAAGTCAGGAAGAACCTGATGGACATGTTCAGGGACAGGCAGGCCTTCTC
TGAACACACCTGGAAGATGCTCCTGTCTGTGTGCAGATCCTGGGCTGCCTGGTGCAAGCTGAACAACAGG
AAATGGTTCCCTGCTGAACCTGAGGATGTGAGGGACTACCTCCTGTACCTGCAAGCCAGAGGCCTGGCTG
TGAAGACCATCCAACAGCACCTGGGCCAGCTCAACATGCTGCACAGGAGATCTGGCCTGCCTCGCCCTTC
TGACTCCAATGCTGTGTCCCTGGTGATGAGGAGAATCAGAAAGGAGAATGTGGATGCTGGGGAGAGAGCC
AAGCAGGCCCTGGCCTTTGAACGCACTGACTTTGACCAAGTCAGATCCCTGATGGAGAACTCTGACAGAT
GCCAGGACATCAGGAACCTGGCCTTCCTGGGCATTGCCTACAACACCCTGCTGCGCATTGCCGAAATTGC
CAGAATCAGAGTGAAGGACATCTCCCGCACCGATGGTGGGAGAATGCTGATCCACATTGGCAGGACCAAG
ACCCTGGTGTCCACAGCTGGTGTGGAGAAGGCCCTGTCCCTGGGGGTTACCAAGCTGGTGGAGAGATGGA
TCTCTGTGTCTGGTGTGGCTGATGACCCCAACAACTACCTGTTCTGCCGGGTCAGAAAGAATGGTGTGGC
TGCCCCTTCTGCCACCTCCCAACTGTCCACCCGGGCCCTGGAAGGGATCTTTGAGGCCACCCACCGCCTG
ATCTATGGTGCCAAGGATGACTCTGGGCAGAGATACCTGGCCTGGTCTGGCCACTCTGCCAGAGTGGGTG
CTGCCACCGACATGGCCAGGGCTGGTGTGTCCATCCCTGAAATCATGCAGGCTGGTGGCTGGACCAATGT
GAACATTGTGATGAACTACATCAGAAACCTGGACTCTGAGACTGGGGCCATGGTGAGGCTGCTCGAAGAT
GGGGACTGAGGCGCGCCGAATTCAAGCTTCTCGAGAGATCTTCGACTGTGCCTTCTAGTTGCCAGCCATC
TGTTGTTTGCCCCTCCCCCGTGCCTTCCTTGACCCTGGAAGGTGCCACTCCCACTGTCCTTTCCTAATAA
AATGAGGAAATTGCATCGCATTGTCTGAGTAGGTGTCATTCTATTCTGGGGGGTGGGGTGGGGCAGGACA
GCAAGGGGGAGGATTGGGAAGACAATAGCAGGCATGAGATCTCACGTGCGGACCGAGCGGCCGCAGGAAC
CCCTAGTGATGGAGTTGGCCACTCCCTCTCTGCGCGCTCGCTCGCTCACTGAGGCCGGGCGACCAAAGGT
CGCCCGACGCCCGGGCTTTGCCCGGGCGGCCTCAGTGAGCGAGCGAGCGCGCAGCTGCCTGCAGGGGCGC
CTGATGCGGTATTTTCTCCTTACGCATCTGTGCGGTATTTCACACCGCATA
[95 nt withheld, positions 2992-3086]
T
[46 nt withheld, positions 3088-3133]
C
[141 nt withheld, positions 3135-3275]
CCTTTGACGTTGGAGTCCACGTTCTTT
[37 nt withheld, positions 3303-3339]
ACTCTATCTCGGGCTATTCTTTTGATTTATAAGGGATTTTGCCGATTTCGGTCTATTGGTTAAAAAATGA
GCTGATTTAACAAAAATTTAACGCGAATTTTAACAAAATATTAACGTTTACAATTTTATGGTGCACTCTC
AGTACAATCTGCTCTGATGCCGCATAGTTAAGCCAGCCCCGACACCCGCCAACACCCGCTGACGCGCCCT
GACGGGCTTGTCTGCTCCCGGCATCCGCTTACAGACAAGCTGTGACCGTCTCCGGGAGCTGCATGTGTCA
GAGGTTTTCACCGTCATCACCGAAACGCGCGAGACGAAAGGGCCTCGTGATACGCCTATTTTTATAGGTT
AATGTCATGATAATAATGGTTTCTTAGACGTCAGGTGGCACTTTTCGGGGAAATGTGCGCGGAACCCCTA
TTTGTTTATTTTTCTAAATACATTCAAATATGTATCCGCTCATGAGACAATAACCCTGATAAATGCTTCA
ATAATATTGAAAAAGGAAGAGTATGAGTATTCAACATTTCCGTGTCGCCCTTATTCCCTTTTTTGCGGCA
TTTTGCCTTCCTGTTTTTGCTCACCCAGAAACGCTGGTGAAAGTAAAAGATGCTGAAGATCAGTTGGGTG
CACGAGTGGGTTACATCGAACTGGATCTCAACAGCGGTAAGATCCTTGAGAGTTTTCGCCCCGAAGAACG
TTTTCCAATGATGAGCACTTTTAAAGTTCTGCTATGTGGCGCGGTATTATCCCGTATTGACGCCGGGCAA
GAGCAACTCGGTCGCCGCATACACTATTCTCAGAATGACTTGGTTGAGTACTCACCAGTCACAGAAAAGC
ATCTTACGGATGGCATGACAGTAAGAGAATTATGCAGTGCTGCCATAACCATGAGTGATAACACTGCGGC
CAACTTACTTCTGACAACGATCGGAGGACCGAAGGAGCTAACCGCTTTTTTGCACAACATGGGGGATCAT
GTAACTCGCCTTGATCGTTGGGAACCGGAGCTGAATGAAGCCATACCAAACGACGAGCGTGACACCACGA
TGCCTGTAGCAATGGCAACAACGTTGCGCAAACTATTAACTGGCGAACTACTTACTCTAGCTTCCCGGCA
ACAATTAATAGACTGGATGGAGGCGGATAAAGTTGCAGGACCACTTCTGCGCTCGGCCCTTCCGGCTGGC
TGGTTTATTGCTGATAAATCTGGAGCCGGTGAGCGTGGGTCTCGCGGTATCATTGCAGCACTGGGGCCAG
ATGGTAAGCCCTCCCGTATCGTAGTTATCTACACGACGGGGAGTCAGGCAACTATGGATGAACGAAATAG
ACAGATCGCTGAGATAGGTGCCTCACTGATTAAGCATTGGTAACTGTCAGACCAAGTTTACTCATATATA
CTTTAGATTGATTTAAAACTTCATTTTTAATTTAAAAGGATCTAGGTGAAGATCCTTTTTGATAATCTCA
TGACCAAAATCCCTTAACGTGAGTTTTCGTTCCACTGAGCGTCAGACCCCGTAGAAAAGATCAAAGGATC
TTCTTGAGATCCTTTTTTTCTGCGCGTAATCTGCTGCTTGCAAACAAAAAAACCACCGCTACCAGCGGTG
GTTTGTTTGCCGGATCAAGAGCTACCAACTCTTTTTCCGAAGGTAACTGGCTTCAGCAGAGCGCAGATAC
CAAATACTGTTCTTCTAGTGTAGCCGTAGTTAGGCCACCACTTCAAGAACTCTGTAGCACCGCCTACATA
CCTCGCTCTGCTAATCCTGTTACCAGTGGCTGCTGCCAGTGGCGATAAGTCGTGTCTTACCGGGTTGGAC
TCAAGACGATAGTTACCGGATAAGGCGCAGCGGTCGGGCTGAACGGGGGGTTCGTGCACACAGCCCAGCT
TGGAGCGAACGACCTACACCGAACTGAGATACCTACAGCGTGAGCTATGAGAAAGCGCCACGCTTCCCGA
AGGGAGAAAGGCGGACAGGTATCCGGTAAGCGGCAGGGTCGGAACAGGAGAGCGCACGAGGGAGCTTCCA
GGGGGAAACGCCTGGTATCTTTATAGTCCTGTCGGGTTTCGCCACCTCTGACTTGAGCGTCGATTTTTGT
GATGCTCGTCAGGGGGGCGGAGCCTATGGAAAAACGCCAGCAACGCGGCCTTTTTACGGTTCCTGGCCTT
TTGCTGGCCTTTTGCTCACATGT
